Addgene plasmid #82871: pDONR223_IDH2_p.S249G
Purpose: Gateway Donor vector containing IDH2, part of the Target Accelerator Plasmid Collection.
Depositing lab: Jesse Boehm & Matthew Meyerson & David Root. Depositing organization: Broad Institute. Publication: High-throughput Phenotyping of Lung Cancer Somatic Mutations. Berger AH, Brooks AN, Wu X, Shrestha Y, Chouinard C, Piccioni F, Bagul M, Kamburov A, Imielinski M, Hogstrom L, Zhu C, Yang X, Pantel S, Sakai R, Watson J, Kaplan N, Campbell JD, Singh S, Root DE, Narayan R, Natoli T, Lahr DL, Tirosh I, Tamayo P, Getz G, Wong B, Doench J, Subramanian A, Golub TR, Meyerson M, Boehm JS. Cancer Cell. 2016 Aug 8;30(2):214-28. doi: 10.1016/j.ccell.2016.06.022. Epub 2016 Jul 28. PubMed 27478040.
Backbone
  Vector backbone: pDONR223
  Backbone manufacturer: Invitrogen
  Vector type: Gateway Entry vector
Growth in bacteria
  Bacterial resistance: Spectinomycin, 50 μg/mL
  Growth temperature: 37°C
  Growth strain: DH5alpha
  Copy number: High Copy
Gene/Insert
  Gene/Insert name: NM_002168
  Species: H. sapiens (human)
  Mutation: S249G
  GenBank ID: NM_002168
  Entrez Gene: IDH2 (a.k.a. D2HGA2, ICD-M, IDH, IDH-2, IDHM, IDP, IDPM, mNADP-IDH)
  Promoter: None
  Cloning method: Gateway Cloning
  Sequencing primers: 5′ M13pUC-fwd; 3′ M13-Rev
Terms and licenses: Academic/Nonprofit Terms; Industry Terms: Not Available to Industry
Depositor comments: CLOSED (stop codon immediately follows insert)
How to cite: pDONR223_IDH2_p.S249G was a gift from Jesse Boehm & Matthew Meyerson & David Root (Addgene plasmid # 82871 ; http://n2t.net/addgene:82871 ; RRID:Addgene_82871)
