[The description below was written by a language model from this plasmid's Addgene catalogue record and pLannotate feature annotations shown in this document.]
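Description:
pDONR223_IDH2_p.S249G is a Gateway entry clone built on the Invitrogen pDONR223 backbone. It carries the human IDH2 open reading frame (reference transcript NM_002168), which encodes the mitochondrial NADP-dependent isocitrate dehydrogenase, with an S249G substitution. The sequenced plasmid is about 4.2 kb. It replicates in E. coli from a high-copy ColE1/pUC-type origin and is selected with spectinomycin through the aadA (SmR) aminoglycoside adenylyltransferase gene. A class 1 integron Pc promoter fragment and a short remnant of a gentamicin resistance gene lie just upstream of this marker. rrnB T1 and T2 terminators sit upstream of the cloning region, where they can insulate it from read-through transcription. Small lacZα and lacI fragments are backbone remnants with no evident function here.

The IDH2 coding sequence lies between two attL recombination sites, both of which the automated annotation labels attL3. These sites allow the insert to be transferred into any compatible attR-containing destination vector by an LR Clonase reaction. No promoter drives the insert, so the plasmid is a shuttle and archival clone rather than an expression construct. The only nearby promoter is a T7 promoter outside the downstream att site, oriented towards the insert on the antisense strand. The clone is in the "closed" format, meaning a stop codon immediately follows the ORF, so the protein would be expressed with its native C-terminus and cannot be fused to C-terminal tags supplied by a destination vector. The plasmid belongs to the Target Accelerator Plasmid Collection, which was assembled for high-throughput functional phenotyping of somatic mutations found in lung cancer. In that setting, variant alleles like this one are moved into expression vectors and compared with the wild-type gene.
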