Features (pLannotate 1.2.2; 12 found; start..end, strand, type, name):
     38..74      -  CDS            lacZα (fragment): LacZα fragment of β-galactosidase; lacZ fragment
     91..186     +  protein_bind   attL3: mutant version of attL; recombination site for the Gateway® LR reaction LR Clonase™
    192..1547    +  CDS            IDH2: IDHP_HUMAN - Experimental evidence at protein level: Swiss-Prot protein existence level 1. Plays a role in intermediary metabolism and energy production. It may tightly associate or interact with the pyruvate dehydrogenase complex. From Homo sapiens (Human).
   1555..1650    -  protein_bind   attL3: mutant version of attL; recombination site for the Gateway® LR reaction LR Clonase™
   1669..1687    -  promoter       T7 promoter: promoter for bacteriophage T7 RNA polymerase
   1877..1900    +  promoter       Pc promoter (fragment): intI1 (promoter lies within the coding sequence); class 1 integron promoter
   2076..2132    +  CDS            GmR (fragment): gentamycin acetyltransferase; aacC1; confers resistance to gentamycin
   2139..2930    +  CDS            SmR: aminoglycoside adenylyltransferase (Murphy, 1985); aadA; confers resistance to spectinomycin and streptomycin
   3023..3611    +  rep_origin     ori: high-copy-number ColE1/pMB1/pBR322/pUC origin of replication
   3794..3886    +  CDS            lacI (fragment): lac repressor; lacI; The lac repressor binds to the lac operator to inhibit transcription in E. coli. This inhibition can be relieved by adding lactose or isopropyl-β-D-thiogalactopyranoside (IPTG).
   3941..3968    -  terminator     rrnB T2 terminator: transcription terminator T2 from the E. coli rrnB gene
   4100..4143    +  terminator     rrnB T1 terminator: Escherichia coli rrnB; transcription terminator T1 from the E. coli rrnB gene
>Addgene plasmid #82871 | pDONR223_IDH2_p.S249G | addgene full sequence | sequence record 162277 | Addgene NGS Result
GGCAGTTCCCTACTCTCGCGTTAACGCTAGCATGGATGTTTTCCCAGTCACGACGTTGTAAAACGACGGC
CAGTCTTAAGCTCGGGCCCCAAATAATGATTTTATTTTGACTGATAGTGACCTGTTCGTTGCAACAAATT
GATGAGCAATGCTTTTTTATAATGCCAACTTTGTACAAAAAAGTTGGCACCATGGCCGGCTACCTGCGGG
TCGTGCGCTCGCTCTGCAGAGCCTCAGGCTCGCGGCCGGCCTGGGCGCCGGCGGCCCTGACAGCCCCCAC
CTCGCAAGAGCAGCCGCGGCGCCACTATGCCGACAAAAGGATCAAGGTGGCGAAGCCCGTGGTGGAGATG
GATGGTGATGAGATGACCCGTATTATCTGGCAGTTCATCAAGGAGAAGCTCATCCTGCCCCACGTGGACA
TCCAGCTAAAGTATTTTGACCTCGGGCTCCCAAACCGTGACCAGACTGATGACCAGGTCACCATTGACTC
TGCACTGGCCACCCAGAAGTACAGTGTGGCTGTCAAGTGTGCCACCATCACCCCTGATGAGGCCCGTGTG
GAAGAGTTCAAGCTGAAGAAGATGTGGAAAAGTCCCAATGGAACTATCCGGAACATCCTGGGGGGGACTG
TCTTCCGGGAGCCCATCATCTGCAAAAACATCCCACGCCTAGTCCCTGGCTGGACCAAGCCCATCACCAT
TGGCAGGCACGCCCATGGCGACCAGTACAAGGCCACAGACTTTGTGGCAGACCGGGCCGGCACTTTCAAA
ATGGTCTTCACCCCAAAAGATGGCAGTGGTGTCAAGGAGTGGGAAGTGTACAACTTCCCCGCAGGCGGCG
TGGGCATGGGCATGTACAACACCGACGAGTCCATCTCAGGTTTTGCGCACAGCTGCTTCCAGTATGCCAT
CCAGAAGAAATGGCCGCTGTACATGGGCACCAAGAACACCATACTGAAAGCCTACGATGGGCGTTTCAAG
GACATCTTCCAGGAGATCTTTGACAAGCACTATAAGACCGACTTCGACAAGAATAAGATCTGGTATGAGC
ACCGGCTCATTGATGACATGGTGGCTCAGGTCCTCAAGTCTTCGGGTGGCTTTGTGTGGGCCTGCAAGAA
CTATGACGGAGATGTGCAGTCAGACATCCTGGCCCAGGGCTTTGGCTCCCTTGGCCTGATGACGTCCGTC
CTGGTCTGCCCTGATGGGAAGACGATTGAGGCTGAGGCCGCTCATGGGACCGTCACCCGCCACTATCGGG
AGCACCAGAAGGGCCGGCCCACCAGCACCAACCCCATCGCCAGCATCTTTGCCTGGACACGTGGCCTGGA
GCACCGGGGGAAGCTGGATGGGAACCAAGACCTCATCAGGTTTGCCCAGATGCTGGAGAAGGTGTGCGTG
GAGACGGTGGAGAGTGGAGCCATGACCAAGGACCTGGCGGGCTGCATTCACGGCCTCAGCAATGTGAAGC
TGAACGAGCACTTCCTGAACACCACGGACTTCCTCGACACCATCAAGAGCAACCTGGACAGAGCCCTGGG
CAGGCAGTGATTGCCAACTTTCTTGTACAAAGTTGGCATTATAAGAAAGCATTGCTTATCAATTTGTTGC
AACGAACAGGTCACTATCAGTCAAAATAAAATCATTATTTGCCATCCAGCTGATATCCCCTATAGTGAGT
CGTATTACATGGTCATAGCTGTTTCCTGGCAGCTCTGGCCCGTGTCTCAAAATCTCTGATGTTACATTGC
ACAAGATAAAAATATATCATCATGCCTCCTCTAGACCAGCCAGGACAGAAATGCCTCGACTTCGCTGCTA
CCCAAGGTTGCCGGGTGACGCACACCGTGGAAACGGATGAAGGCACGAACCCAGTGGACATAAGCCTGTT
CGGTTCGTAAGCTGTAATGCAAGTAGCGTATGCGCTCACGCAACTGGTCCAGAACCTTGACCGAACGCAG
CGGTGGTAACGGCGCAGTGGCGGTTTTCATGGCTTGTTATGACTGTTTTTTTGGGGTACAGTCTATGCCT
CGGGCATCCAAGCAGCAAGCGCGTTACGCCGTGGGTCGATGTTTGATGTTATGGAGCAGCAACGATGTTA
CGCAGCAGGGCAGTCGCCCTAAAACAAAGTTAAACATTATGAGGGAAGCGGTGATCGCCGAAGTATCGAC
TCAACTATCAGAGGTAGTTGGCGTCATCGAGCGCCATCTCGAACCGACGTTGCTGGCCGTACATTTGTAC
GGCTCCGCAGTGGATGGCGGCCTGAAGCCACACAGTGATATTGATTTGCTGGTTACGGTGACCGTAAGGC
TTGATGAAACAACGCGGCGAGCTTTGATCAACGACCTTTTGGAAACTTCGGCTTCCCCTGGAGAGAGCGA
GATTCTCCGCGCTGTAGAAGTCACCATTGTTGTGCACGACGACATCATTCCGTGGCGTTATCCAGCTAAG
CGCGAACTGCAATTTGGAGAATGGCAGCGCAATGACATTCTTGCAGGTATCTTCGAGCCAGCCACGATCG
ACATTGATCTGGCTATCTTGCTGACAAAAGCAAGAGAACATAGCGTTGCCTTGGTAGGTCCAGCGGCGGA
GGAACTCTTTGATCCGGTTCCTGAACAGGATCTATTTGAGGCGCTAAATGAAACCTTAACGCTATGGAAC
TCGCCGCCCGACTGGGCTGGCGATGAGCGAAATGTAGTGCTTACGTTGTCCCGCATTTGGTACAGCGCAG
TAACCGGCAAAATCGCGCCGAAGGATGTCGCTGCCGACTGGGCAATGGAGCGCCTGCCGGCCCAGTATCA
GCCCGTCATACTTGAAGCTAGACAGGCTTATCTTGGACAAGAAGAAGATCGCTTGGCCTCGCGCGCAGAT
CAGTTGGAAGAATTTGTCCACTACGTGAAAGGCGAGATCACCAAGGTAGTCGGCAAATAACCCTCGAGCC
ACCCATGACCAAAATCCCTTAACGTGAGTTACGCGTCGTTCCACTGAGCGTCAGACCCCGTAGAAAAGAT
CAAAGGATCTTCTTGAGATCCTTTTTTTCTGCGCGTAATCTGCTGCTTGCAAACAAAAAAACCACCGCTA
CCAGCGGTGGTTTGTTTGCCGGATCAAGAGCTACCAACTCTTTTTCCGAAGGTAACTGGCTTCAGCAGAG
CGCAGATACCAAATACTGTTCTTCTAGTGTAGCCGTAGTTAGGCCACCACTTCAAGAACTCTGTAGCACC
GCCTACATACCTCGCTCTGCTAATCCTGTTACCAGTGGCTGCTGCCAGTGGCGATAAGTCGTGTCTTACC
GGGTTGGACTCAAGACGATAGTTACCGGATAAGGCGCAGCGGTCGGGCTGAACGGGGGGTTCGTGCACAC
AGCCCAGCTTGGAGCGAACGACCTACACCGAACTGAGATACCTACAGCGTGAGCTATGAGAAAGCGCCAC
GCTTCCCGAAGGGAGAAAGGCGGACAGGTATCCGGTAAGCGGCAGGGTCGGAACAGGAGAGCGCACGAGG
GAGCTTCCAGGGGGAAACGCCTGGTATCTTTATAGTCCTGTCGGGTTTCGCCACCTCTGACTTGAGCGTC
GATTTTTGTGATGCTCGTCAGGGGGGCGGAGCCTATGGAAAAACGCCAGCAACGCGGCCTTTTTACGGTT
CCTGGCCTTTTGCTGGCCTTTTGCTCACATGTTCTTTCCTGCGTTATCCCCTGATTCTGTGGATAACCGT
ATTACCGCCTTTGAGTGAGCTGATACCGCTCGCCGCAGCCGAACGACCGAGCGCAGCGAGTCAGTGAGCG
AGGAAGCGGAAGAGCGCCCAATACGCAAACCGCCTCTCCCCGCGCGTTGGCCGATTCATTAATGCAGCTG
GCACGACAGGTTTCCCGACTGGAAAGCGGGCAGTGAGCGCAACGCAATTAATACGCGTACCGCTAGCCAG
GAAGAGTTTGTAGAAACGCAAAAAGGCCATCCGTCAGGATGGCCTTCTGCTTAGTTTGATGCCTGGCAGT
TTATGGCGGGCGTCCTGCCCGCCACCCTCCGGGCCGTTGCTTCACAACGTTCAAATCCGCTCCCGGCGGA
TTTGTCCTACTCAGGAGAGCGTTCACCGACAAACAACAGATAAAACGAAAGGCCCAGTCTTCCGACTGAG
CCTTTCGTTTTATTTGATGCCT
