>Addgene plasmid #82871 | pDONR223_IDH2_p.S249G | depositor partial sequence | sequence record 157597 | Insert sequence
ATGGCCGGCTACCTGCGGGTCGTGCGCTCGCTCTGCAGAGCCTCAGGCTCGCGGCCGGCCTGGGCGCCGG
CGGCCCTGACAGCCCCCACCTCGCAAGAGCAGCCGCGGCGCCACTATGCCGACAAAAGGATCAAGGTGGC
GAAGCCCGTGGTGGAGATGGATGGTGATGAGATGACCCGTATTATCTGGCAGTTCATCAAGGAGAAGCTC
ATCCTGCCCCACGTGGACATCCAGCTAAAGTATTTTGACCTCGGGCTCCCAAACCGTGACCAGACTGATG
ACCAGGTCACCATTGACTCTGCACTGGCCACCCAGAAGTACAGTGTGGCTGTCAAGTGTGCCACCATCAC
CCCTGATGAGGCCCGTGTGGAAGAGTTCAAGCTGAAGAAGATGTGGAAAAGTCCCAATGGAACTATCCGG
AACATCCTGGGGGGGACTGTCTTCCGGGAGCCCATCATCTGCAAAAACATCCCACGCCTAGTCCCTGGCT
GGACCAAGCCCATCACCATTGGCAGGCACGCCCATGGCGACCAGTACAAGGCCACAGACTTTGTGGCAGA
CCGGGCCGGCACTTTCAAAATGGTCTTCACCCCAAAAGATGGCAGTGGTGTCAAGGAGTGGGAAGTGTAC
AACTTCCCCGCAGGCGGCGTGGGCATGGGCATGTACAACACCGACGAGTCCATCTCAGGTTTTGCGCACA
GCTGCTTCCAGTATGCCATCCAGAAGAAATGGCCGCTGTACATGGGCACCAAGAACACCATACTGAAAGC
CTACGATGGGCGTTTCAAGGACATCTTCCAGGAGATCTTTGACAAGCACTATAAGACCGACTTCGACAAG
AATAAGATCTGGTATGAGCACCGGCTCATTGATGACATGGTGGCTCAGGTCCTCAAGTCTTCGGGTGGCT
TTGTGTGGGCCTGCAAGAACTATGACGGAGATGTGCAGTCAGACATCCTGGCCCAGGGCTTTGGCTCCCT
TGGCCTGATGACGTCCGTCCTGGTCTGCCCTGATGGGAAGACGATTGAGGCTGAGGCCGCTCATGGGACC
GTCACCCGCCACTATCGGGAGCACCAGAAGGGCCGGCCCACCAGCACCAACCCCATCGCCAGCATCTTTG
CCTGGACACGTGGCCTGGAGCACCGGGGGAAGCTGGATGGGAACCAAGACCTCATCAGGTTTGCCCAGAT
GCTGGAGAAGGTGTGCGTGGAGACGGTGGAGAGTGGAGCCATGACCAAGGACCTGGCGGGCTGCATTCAC
GGCCTCAGCAATGTGAAGCTGAACGAGCACTTCCTGAACACCACGGACTTCCTCGACACCATCAAGAGCA
ACCTGGACAGAGCCCTGGGCAGGCAGTAG
